Addgene plasmid #27078: pCXLE-hSK
Purpose: Integration-free (episomal) expression of human SOX2 and KLF4
Depositing lab: Shinya Yamanaka. Depositing organization: Kyoto University, Center for iPS Cell Research and Application. Publication: A more efficient method to generate integration-free human iPS cells. Okita K, Matsumura Y, Sato Y, Okada A, Morizane A, Okamoto S, Hong H, Nakagawa M, Tanabe K, Tezuka KI, Shibata T, Kunisada T, Takahashi M, Takahashi J, Saji H, Yamanaka S. Nat Methods. 2011 May;8(5):409-12 10.1038/nmeth.1591 PubMed 21460823.
Backbone
  Vector backbone: pCXLE
  Backbone size w/o insert (bp): 10180
  Vector type: Mammalian Expression
Growth in bacteria
  Bacterial resistance: Ampicillin, 100 μg/mL
  Growth temperature: 37°C
  Growth strain: DH5alpha
  Copy number: High Copy
Gene/Insert
  Gene/Insert name: SOX2, KLF4
  Species: H. sapiens (human)
  Insert size (bp): 2513
  Entrez Gene: KLF4 (a.k.a. EZF, GKLF); SOX2 (a.k.a. ANOP3, MCOPS3)
  Cloning method: Restriction Enzyme; 5′ cloning site EcoRI (not destroyed); 3′ cloning site EcoRI (not destroyed)
  Sequencing primers: 5′ pCAG-F; 3′ WPRE-R
Resource information
  A portion of this plasmid was derived from a plasmid made by: pCEP4 is from Invitrogen. CAG Promoter was from Dr. Jun-ichi Miyazaki of Osaka University Graduate School of Medicine. In publication using this plasmid, please cite: Efficient selection for high-expression transfectants with a novel eukaryotic vector. Gene 108:193-200, 1991. Niwa, H., Yamamura, K. & Miyazaki, J. Mutation(s) made by Provider lab: Two genes are connected with the foot-and-mousht desease virus 2A self-cleaving sequence.
Terms and licenses: Academic/Nonprofit Terms; Industry Terms: Not Available to Industry
How to cite: pCXLE-hSK was a gift from Shinya Yamanaka (Addgene plasmid # 27078 ; http://n2t.net/addgene:27078 ; RRID:Addgene_27078)
