[The description below was written by a language model from this plasmid's Addgene catalogue record and pLannotate feature annotations shown in this document.]
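Description:
pCXLE-hSK is a non-integrating, episomal mammalian expression plasmid that delivers human SOX2 and KLF4, two of the reprogramming factors used to generate integration-free human induced pluripotent stem cells. It is built on the pCXLE backbone, which combines elements of the EBV-based vector pCEP4 with the CAG promoter. The sequenced plasmid is about 12.7 kb. In E. coli it is propagated through a high-copy ColE1/pUC-type origin and selected with ampicillin via the AmpR (β-lactamase) gene. No mammalian drug-selection marker appears in the record.

The expression cassette is driven by the CAG arrangement: the CMV immediate-early enhancer, the chicken β-actin promoter and a chimeric β-actin/β-globin intron, which together give strong, broad expression in mammalian cells. The roughly 2.5 kb insert, cloned between EcoRI sites, places SOX2 upstream of KLF4. The two coding sequences are joined by a foot-and-mouth disease virus 2A self-cleaving sequence, so a single transcript yields both proteins separately. A WPRE downstream enhances transcript processing and expression, and a rabbit β-globin polyadenylation signal terminates the message. The short globin-like coding fragment annotated nearby is probably residual β-globin sequence, not a functional gene.

Episomal maintenance depends on the Epstein-Barr virus oriP origin and the EBNA1 gene, whose product binds oriP to replicate the plasmid and tether it to chromosomes in dividing human cells, without integration into the genome. Two loxP sites in the same orientation flank the EBNA1 region, so Cre recombinase could in principle excise it and disable episomal replication. The small lac, tet and EBV gene fragments annotated elsewhere look like backbone remnants.
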