Features (pLannotate 1.2.2; 24 found; start..end, strand, type, name):
      4..383     +  enhancer       CMV enhancer: human cytomegalovirus immediate early enhancer
    385..662     +  promoter       chicken β-actin promoter: No description available
    663..1679    +  intron         chimeric intron: chimera between introns from chicken β-actin and rabbit β-globin
   1744..2694    +  CDS            SOX2: SOX2_HUMAN - Experimental evidence at protein level: Swiss-Prot protein existence level 1. Transcription factor that forms a trimeric complex with OCT4 on DNA and controls the expression of a number of genes involved in embryonic development such as YES1, FGF4, UTF1 and ZFP206 (By similarity). Binds to the proximal enhancer region of NANOG (By similarity). Critical for early embryogenesis and for embryonic stem cell pluripotency (PubMed:18035408). Downstream SRRT target that mediates the promotion of neural stem cell self-renewal (By similarity). Keeps neural cells undifferentiated by countera
   2809..4218    +  CDS            KLF4 (fragment): KLF4_HUMAN - Also known as EZF, GKLF. Experimental evidence at protein level: Swiss-Prot protein existence level 1. Transcription factor; can act both as activator and as repressor. Binds the 5'-CACCC-3' core sequence. Binds to the promoter region of its own gene and can activate its own transcription. Regulates the expression of key transcription factors during embryonic development. Plays an important role in maintaining embryonic stem cells, and in preventing their differentiation. Required for establishing the barrier function of the skin and for postnatal maturation and maintenance of the
   4272..4860    +  misc_feature   WPRE: woodchuck hepatitis virus posttranscriptional regulatory element
   4868..4945    +  CDS            HBB (fragment): HBB_PONPY - Experimental evidence at transcript level: Swiss-Prot protein existence level 2. Involved in oxygen transport from the lung to the various peripheral tissues. From Pongo pygmaeus (Bornean orangutan).
   5016..5071    +  polyA_signal   β-globin poly(A) signal: rabbit β-globin polyadenylation signal (Gil and Proudfoot, 1987)
   5454..5476    -  protein_bind   lac operator (fragment): The lac repressor binds to the lac operator to inhibit transcription in E. coli. This inhibition can be relieved by adding lactose or isopropyl-β-D-thiogalactopyranoside (IPTG). lac repressor encoded by lacI
   5480..5510    -  promoter       lac promoter: promoter for the E. coli lac operon
   5525..5546    -  protein_bind   CAP binding site: CAP binding activates transcription in the presence of cAMP. E. coli catabolite activator protein
   5559..5598    -  CDS            lacI (fragment): lac repressor; lacI; The lac repressor binds to the lac operator to inhibit transcription in E. coli. This inhibition can be relieved by adding lactose or isopropyl-β-D-thiogalactopyranoside (IPTG).
   5635..5668    -  protein_bind   loxP: Cre-mediated recombination occurs in the 8-bp core sequence (GCATACAT). Cre recombinase
   5721..5744    +  promoter       tet promoter (fragment): E. coli promoter for tetracycline efflux protein gene
   5747..6091    +  CDS            BRRF2_EBVB9 (fragment): Protein inferred from homology: Swiss-Prot protein existence level 3. From Epstein-Barr virus (strain B95-8) (HHV-4) (Human herpesvirus 4).
   6129..8054    +  CDS            EBNA1: Epstein-Barr nuclear antigen 1, also known as EBNA-1 crucial for latent viral infection, and for episomal amplification of vectors containing the oriP origin (Okita et al., 2013)
   8137..8205    +  CDS            gL (fragment): GL_EBVB9 - Experimental evidence at protein level: Swiss-Prot protein existence level 1. The heterodimer glycoprotein H-glycoprotein L is required for the fusion of viral and plasma membranes leading to virus entry into the host cell. Acts as a functional inhibitor of gH and maintains gH in an inhibited form. Upon binding to host integrins, gL dissociates from gH leading to activation of the viral fusion glycoproteins gB and gH. Fusion of EBV with B-lymphocytes requires the additional receptor- binding protein gp42, which forms a complex with gH/gL. The heterodimer gH/gL targets also host EPHA
   8222..8255    -  protein_bind   loxP: Cre-mediated recombination occurs in the 8-bp core sequence (GCATACAT). Cre recombinase
   8289..8441    +  CDS            gL (fragment): GL_EBVA8 - Experimental evidence at protein level: Swiss-Prot protein existence level 1. The heterodimer glycoprotein H-glycoprotein L is required for the fusion of viral and plasma membranes leading to virus entry into the host cell. Acts as a functional inhibitor of gH and maintains gH in an inhibited form. Upon binding to host integrins, gL dissociates from gH leading to activation of the viral fusion glycoproteins gB and gH. The heterodimer gH/gL targets also host EPHA2 to promote viral entry. From Epstein-Barr virus (strain AG876) (HHV-4) (Human herpesvirus 4).
   8442..10231   +  rep_origin     oriP: Epstein-Barr virus oriP replication origin (Yates et al., 2000)
  10706..10760   -  CDS            lacI (fragment): lac repressor; lacI; The lac repressor binds to the lac operator to inhibit transcription in E. coli. This inhibition can be relieved by adding lactose or isopropyl-β-D-thiogalactopyranoside (IPTG).
  10943..11531   -  rep_origin     ori: high-copy-number ColE1/pMB1/pBR322/pUC origin of replication
  11702..12562   -  CDS            AmpR: β-lactamase; bla; confers resistance to ampicillin, carbenicillin, and related antibiotics
  12563..12667   -  promoter       AmpR promoter: bla
>Addgene plasmid #27078 | pCXLE-hSK | addgene full sequence | sequence record 437330 | Addgene NGS Result
GTCGACATTGATTATTGACTAGTTATTAATAGTAATCAATTACGGGGTCATTAGTTCATAGCCCATATAT
GGAGTTCCGCGTTACATAACTTACGGTAAATGGCCCGCCTGGCTGACCGCCCAACGACCCCCGCCCATTG
ACGTCAATAATGACGTATGTTCCCATAGTAACGCCAATAGGGACTTTCCATTGACGTCAATGGGTGGAGT
ATTTACGGTAAACTGCCCACTTGGCAGTACATCAAGTGTATCATATGCCAAGTACGCCCCCTATTGACGT
CAATGACGGTAAATGGCCCGCCTGGCATTATGCCCAGTACATGACCTTATGGGACTTTCCTACTTGGCAG
TACATCTACGTATTAGTCATCGCTATTACCATGGTCGAGGTGAGCCCCACGTTCTGCTTCACTCTCCCCA
TCTCCCCCCCCTCCCCACCCCCAATTTTGTATTTATTTATTTTTTAATTATTTTGTGCAGCGATGGGGGC
GGGGGGGGGGGGGGGGCGCGCGCCRGGGGGGGGGGGGGGGGGGGGGGGGGGGGGNGGGGSGRGGCGGRGA
GGKGCGGCGGCAGCCAATCAGAGCGGCGCGCTCCGAAAGTTTCCTTTTATGGCGAGGCGGCGGCGGCGGC
GGCCCTATAAAAAGCGAAGCGCGCGGCGGGCGGGAGTCGCTGCGCGCTGCCTTCGCCCCGTGCCCCGCTC
CGCCGCCGCCTCGCGCCGCCCGCCCCGGCTCTGACTGACCGCGTTACTCCCACAGGTGAGCGGGCGGGAC
GGCCCTTCTCCTCCGGGCTGTAATTAGCGCTTGGTTTAATGACGGCTTGTTTCTTTTCTGTGGCTGCGTG
AAAGCCTTGAGGGGCTCCGGGAGGGCCCTTTGTGCGGGGGGAGCGGCTCGGGGGGTGCGTGCGTGTGTGT
GTGCGTGGGGAGCGCCGCGTGCGGCTCCGCGCTGCCCGGCGGCTGTGAGCGCTGCGGGCGCGGCGCGGGG
CTTTGTGCGCTCCGCAGTGTGCGCGAGGGGAGCGCGGCCGGGGGCGGTGCCCCGCGGTGCGGGGGGGGCT
GCGAGGGGAACAAAGGCTGCGTGCGGGGTGTGTGCGTGGGGGGGTGAGCAGGGGGTGTGGGCGCGTCGGT
CGGGCTGCAACCCCCCCTGCACCCCCCTCCCCGAGTTGCTGAGCACGGCCCGGCTTCGGGTGCGGGGCTC
CGTACGGGGCGTGGCGCGGGGCTCGCCGTGCCGGGCGGGGGGTGGCGGCAGGKGGGGGTGCCGGGCGGGG
CGGGGCCGCCKCGGGCCGGGGRGGGCTCGGGGGRGGGGCGCGGCGGCCCCCGGAGCGCCGGCGGCTGTCG
AGGCGCGGCGAGCCGCAGCCATTGCCTTTTATGGTAATCGTGCGAGAGGGCGCAGGGACTTCCTTTGTCC
CAAATCTGTGCGGAGCCGAAATCTGGGAGGCGCCGCCGCACCCCCTCTAGCGGGCGCGGGGCGAAGCGGT
GCGGCGCCGGCAGGAAGGAAATGGGCGGGGAGGGCCTTCGTGCGTCGCCGCGCCGCCGTCCCCTTCTCCC
TCTCCAGCCTCGGGGCTGTCCGCGGGGGGACGGCTGCCTTCGGGGGGGACGGGGCAGGGCGGGGTTCGGC
TTCTGGCGTGTGACCGGCGGCTCTAGAGCCTCTGCTAACCATGTTCATGCCTTCTTCTTTTTCCTACAGC
TCCTGGGCAACGTGCTGGTTATTGTGCTGTCTCATCATTTTGGCAAAGAATTCGCCCTTCACCATGTACA
ACATGATGGAGACGGAGCTGAAGCCGCCGGGCCCGCAGCAAACTTCGGGGGGCGGCGGCGGCAACTCCAC
CGCGGCGGCGGCCGGCGGCAACCAGAAAAACAGCCCGGACCGCGTCAAGCGGCCCATGAATGCCTTCATG
GTGTGGTCCCGCGGGCAGCGGCGCAAGATGGCCCAGGAGAACCCCAAGATGCACAACTCGGAGATCAGCA
AGCGCCTGGGCGCCGAGTGGAAACTTTTGTCGGAGACGGAGAAGCGGCCGTTCATCGACGAGGCTAAGCG
GCTGCGAGCGCTGCACATGAAGGAGCACCCGGATTATAAATACCGGCCCCGGCGGAAAACCAAGACGCTC
ATGAAGAAGGATAAGTACACGCTGCCCGGCGGGCTGCTGGCCCCCGGCGGCAATAGCATGGCGAGCGGGG
TCGGGGTGGGCGCCGGCCTGGGCGCGGGCGTGAACCAGCGCATGGACAGTTACGCGCACATGAACGGCTG
GAGCAACGGCAGCTACAGCATGATGCAGGACCAGCTGGGCTACCCGCAGCACCCGGGCCTCAATGCGCAC
GGCGCAGCGCAGATGCAGCCCATGCACCGCTACGACGTGAGCGCCCTGCAGTACAACTCCATGACCAGCT
CGCAGACCTACATGAACGGCTCGCCCACCTACAGCATGTCCTACTCGCAGCAGGGCACCCCTGGCATGGC
TCTTGGCTCCATGGGTTCGGTGGTCAAGTCCGAGGCCAGCTCCAGCCCCCCTGTGGTTACCTCTTCCTCC
CACTCCAGGGCGCCCTGCCAGGCCGGGGACCTCCGGGACATGATCAGCATGTATCTCCCCGGCGCCGAGG
TGCCGGAACCCGCCGCCCCCAGCAGACTTCACATGTCCCAGCACTACCAGAGCGGCCCGGTGCCCGGCAC
GGCCATTAACGGCACACTGCCCCTCTCACACATGGGGGATCTCAAAATTGTCGCTCCTGTCAAACAAACT
CTTAACTTTGATTTACTCAAACTGGCTGGGGATGTAGAAAGCAATCCAGGTCCACTCATGAACAATTCGC
CCTTCACCATGGCTGTCAGTGACGCGCTGCTCCCATCTTTCTCCACGTTCGCGTCTGGCCCGGCGGGAAG
GGAGAAGACACTGCGTCAAGCAGGTGCCCCGAATAACCGCTGGCGGGAGGAGCTCTCCCACATGAAGCGA
CTTCCCCCAGTGCTTCCCGGCCGCCCCTATGACCTGGCGGCGGCGACCGTGGCCACAGACCTGGAGAGCG
GCGGAGCCGGTGCGGCTTGCGGCGGTAGCAACCTGGCGCCCCTACCTCGGAGAGAGACCGAGGAGTTCAA
CGATCTCCTGGACCTGGACTTTATTCTCTCCAATTCGCTGACCCATCCTCCGGAGTCAGTGGCCGCCACC
GTGTCCTCGTCAGCGTCAGCCTCCTCTTCGTCGTCGCCGTCGAGCAGCGGCCCTGCCAGCGCGCCCTCCA
CCTGCAGCTTCACCTATCCGATCCGGGCCGGGAACGACCCGGGCGTGGCGCCGGGCGGCACGGGCGGAGG
CCTCCTCTATGGCAGGGAGTCCGCTCCCCCTCCGACGGCTCCCTTCAACCTGGCGGACATCAACGACGTG
AGCCCCTCGGGCGGCTTCGTGGCCGAGCTCCTGCGGCCAGAATTGGACCCGGTGTACATTCCGCCGCAGC
AGCCGCAGCCGCCAGGTGGCGGGCTGATGGGCAAGTTCGTGCTGAAGGCGTCGCTGAGCGCCCCTGGCAG
CGAGTACGGCAGCCCGTCGGTCATCAGCGTCAGCAAAGGCAGCCCTGACGGCAGCCACCCGGTGGTGGTG
GCGCCCTACAACGGCGGGCCGCCGCGCACGTGCCCCAAGATCAAGCAGGAGGCGGTCTCTTCGTGCACCC
ACTTGGGCGCTGGACCCCCTCTCAGCAATGGCCACCGGCCGGCTGCACACGACTTCCCCCTGGGGCGGCA
GCTCCCCAGCAGGACTACCCCGACCCTGGGTCTTGAGGAAGTGCTGAGCAGCAGGGACTGTCACCCTGCC
CTGCCGCTTCCTCCCGGCTTCCATCCCCACCCGGGGCCCAATTACCCATCCTTCCTGCCCGATCAGATGC
AGCCGCAAGTCCCGCCGCTCCATTACCAAGAGCTCATGCCACCCGGTTCCTGCATGCCAGAGGAGCCCAA
GCCAAAGAGGGGAAGACGATCGTGGCCCCGGAAAAGGACCGCCACCCACACTTGTGATTACGCGGGCTGC
GGCAAAACCTACACAAAGAGTTCCCATCTCAAGGCACACCTGCGAACCCACACAGGTGAGAAACCTTACC
ACTGTGACTGGGACGGCTGTGGATGGAAATTCGCCCGCTCAGATGAACTGACCAGGCACTACCGTAAACA
CACGGGGCACCGCCCGTTCCAGTGCCAAAAATGCGACCGAGCATTTTCCAGGTCGGACCACCTCGCCTTA
CACATGAAGAGACATTTTTAAAAGGGCGAATTGCCTGCAGGAATTCAAGCTTCGGGGACTAGTCATATGA
TAATCAACCTCTGGATTACAAAATTTGTGAAAGATTGACTGGTATTCTTAACTATGTTGCTCCTTTTACG
CTATGTGGATACGCTGCTTTAATGCCTTTGTATCATGCTATTGCTTCCCGTATGGCTTTCATTTTCTCCT
CCTTGTATAAATCCTGGTTGCTGTCTCTTTATGAGGAGTTGTGGCCCGTTGTCAGGCAACGTGGCGTGGT
GTGCACTGTGTTTGCTGACGCAACCCCCACTGGTTGGGGCATTGCCACCACCTGTCAGCTCCTTTCCGGG
ACTTTCGCTTTCCCCCTCCCTATTGCCACGGCGGAACTCATCGCCGCCTGCCTTGCCCGCTGCTGGACAG
GGGCTCGGCTGTTGGGCACTGACAATTCCGTGGTGTTGTCGGGGAAGCTGACGTCCTTTCCATGGCTGCT
CGCCTGTGTTGCCACCTGGATTCTGCGCGGGACGTCCTTCTGCTACGTCCCTTCGGCCCTCAATCCAGCG
GACCTTCCTTCCCGCGGCCTGCTGCCGGCTCTGCGGCCTCTTCCGCGTCTTCGCCTTCGCCCTCAGACGA
GTCGGATCTCCCTTTGGGCCGCCTCCCCGCATCGGTACAATTCACTCCTCAGGTGCAGGCTGCCTATCAG
AAGGTGGTGGCTGGTGTGGCCAATGCCCTGGCTCACAAATACCACTGAGATCTTTTTCCCTCTGCCAAAA
ATTATGGGGACATCATGAAGCCCCTTGAGCATCTGACTTCTGGCTAATAAAGGAAATTTATTTTCATTGC
AATAGTGTGTTGGAATTTTTTGTGTCTCTCACTCGGAAGGACATATGGGAGGGCAAATCATTTAAAACAT
CAGAATGAGTATTTGGTTTAGAGTTTGGCAACATATGCCCATATGCTGGCTGCCATGAACAAAGGTTGGC
TATAAAGAGGTCATCAGTATATGAAACAGCCCCCTGCTGTCCATTCCTTATTCCATAGAAAAGCCTTGAC
TTGAGGTTAGATTTTTTTTATATTTTGTTTTGTGTTATTTTTTTCTTTAACATCCCTAAAATTTTCCTTA
CATGTTTTACTAGCCAGATTTTTCCTCCTCTCCTGACTACTCCCAGTCATAGCTGTCCCTCTTCTCTTAT
GGAGATCCCTCGACCTGCAGCCCAAGCTTGGCGTAATCATGGTCATAGCTGTTTCCTGTGTGAAATTGTT
ATCCGCTCACAATTCCACACAACATACGAGCCGGAAGCATAAAGTGTAAAGCCTGGGGTGCCTAATGAGT
GAGCTAACTCACATTAATTGCGTTGCGCTCACTGCCCGCTTTCCAGTCGGGAAACCTGTCGTGCCAGCGG
ATCTCAATTCCGATCATATTCAATAACCCTTAATATAACTTCGTATAATGTATGCTATACGAAGTTATTA
GGTCTGAAGAGGAGTTTACGTCCAGCCAAGCTTAGGATCAATTCTCATGTTTGACAGCTTATCATCGATA
AGCTGATCCTCACAGGCCGCACCCAGCTTTTCTTCCGTTGCCCCAGTAGCATCTCTGTCTGGTGACCTTG
AAGAGGAAGAGGAGGGGTCCCGAGAATCCCCATCCCTACCGTCCAGCAAAAAGGGGGACGAGGAATTTGA
GGCCTGGCTTGAGGCTCAGGACGCAAATCTTGAGGATGTTCAGCGGGAGTTTTCCGGGCTGCGAGTAATT
GGTGATGAGGACGAGGATGGTTCGGAGGATGGGGAATTTTCAGACCTGGATCTGTCTGACAGCGACCATG
AAGGGGATGAGGGTGGGGGGGCTGTTGGAGGGGGCAGGAGTCTGCACTCCCTGTATTCACTGAGCGTCGT
CTAATAAAGATGTCTATTGATCTCTTTTAGTGTGAATCATGTCTGACGAGGGGCCAGGTACAGGACCTGG
AAATGGCCTAGGAGAGAAGGGAGACACATCTGGACCAGAAGGCTCCGGCGGCAGTGGACCTCAAAGAAGA
GGGGGTGATAACCATGGACGAGGACGGGGAAGAGGACGAGGACGAGGAGGCGGAAGACCAGGAGCCCCGG
GCGGCTCAGGATCAGGGCCAAGACATAGAGATGGTGTCCGGAGACCCCAAAAACGTCCAAGTTGCATTGG
CTGCAAAGGGACCCACGGTGGAACAGGAGCAGGAGCAGGAGCGGGAGGGGCAGGAGCAGGAGGGGCAGGA
GCAGGAGGAGGGGCAGGAGCAGGAGGAGGGGCAGGAGGGGSAGGAGGGGSAGGAGGGGSAGGAGSAGGAG
GAGGGGSAGGAGSAGGAGGAGGGGSAGGAGGRGSAGGAGGRGSAGGAGSAGGAGGAGGGGSAGGAGSAGG
AGGAGGRGSAGGAGGGGSAGGAGSAGGAGGAGGGGSRGGAGGGGSAGGAGGGGSAGGAGSAGGAGGAGGG
GSAGGAGSAGGAGGAGGGGSAGGAGGGGSAGGAGSAGGAGGAGGGGSAGGAGGGGSAGGAGGGGSAGGAG
SAGGAGGAGGGGCAGGAGCAGGAGGGGSAGGAGGGGSAGGAGGGGSAGGAGSAGGAGGGGSAGGAGSAGG
AGGAGGGGSAGGAGGGGSAGGAGGGGSAGGAGSAGGAGGGGSAGGAGSAGGAGGGGCAGGAGSAGGAGGG
GSAGGAGSAGGAGGGGSAGGAGGGGSAGGAGSAGGAGGGGSAGGAGGGGSAGGAGSAGGAGGGGSAGGAG
GGGSAGGAGSAGGAGGAGGGGSAGGAGGGGSAGGAGSAGGAGGAGGGGSAGGAGGGGSAGGRGSAGGRGG
GGSAGGAGGGGSRGGRGSAGGAGGGGSAGGAGGGGSAGGAGSAGGAGGGGSAGGAGGGGSAGGAGSAGGA
GGAGGGGCAGGAGCAGGAGGGGCAGGAGCAGGAGGTGGAGGCCGGGGTCGAGGAGGCAGTGGAGGCCGGG
GTCGAGGAGGTAGTGGAGGCCGGGGTCGAGGAGGTAGTGGAGGCCGCCGGGGTAGAGGACGTGAAAGAGC
CAGGGGGGGAAGTCGTGAAAGAGCCAGGGGGAGAGGTCGTGGACGTGGAGAAAAGAGGCCCAGGAGTCCC
AGTAGTCAGTCATCATCATCCGGGTCTCCACCGCGCAGGCCCCCTCCAGGTAGAAGGCCATTTTTCCACC
CTGTAGGGGAAGCCGATTATTTTGAATACCACCAAGAAGGTGGCCCAGATGGTGAGCCTGACGTGCCCCC
GGGAGCGATAGAGCAGGGCCCCGCAGATGACCCAGGAGAAGGCCCAAGCACTGGACCCCGGGGTCAGGGT
GATGGAGGCAGGCGCAAAAAAGGAGGGTGGTTTGGAAAGCATCGTGGTCAAGGAGGTTCCAACCCGAAAT
TTGAGAACATTGCAGAAGGTTTAAGAGCTCTCCTGGCTAGGAGTCACGTAGAAAGGACTACCGACGAAGG
AACTTGGGTCGCCGGTGTGTTCGTATATGGAGGTAGTAAGACCTCCCTTTACAACCTAAGGCGAGGAACT
GCCCTTGCTATTCCACAATGTCGTCTTACACCATTGAGTCGTCTCCCCTTTGGAATGGCCCCTGGACCCG
GCCCACAACCTGGCCCGCTAAGGGAGTCCATTGTCTGTTATTTCATGGTCTTTTTACAAACTCATATATT
TGCTGAGGTTTTGAAGGATGCGATTAAGGACCTTGTTATGACAAAGCCCGCTCCTACCTGCAATATCAGG
GTGACTGTGTGCAGCTTTGACGATGGAGTAGATTTGCCTCCCTGGTTTCCACCTATGGTGGAAGGGGCTG
CCGCGGAGGGTGATGACGGAGATGACGGAGATGAAGGAGGTGATGGAGATGAGGGTGAGGAAGGGCAGGA
GTGATGTAACTTGTTAGGAGACGCCCTCAATCGTATTAAAAGCCGTGTATTCCCCCGCACTAAAGAATAA
ATCCCCAGTAGACATCATGCGTGCTGTTGGTGTATTTCTGGCCATCTGTCTTGTCACCATTTTCGTCCTC
CCAACATGGGGCAATTGCCGGAACCCTTAATATAACTTCGTATAATGTATGCTATACGAAGTTATTAGGT
CCCTCGAAGAGGTTCACTAGCGGATCTCAATTGGGCATACCCATGTTGTCACGTCACTCAGCTCCGCGCT
CAACACCTTCTCGCGTTGGAAAACATTAGCGACATTTACCTGGTGAGCAATCAGACATGCGACGGCTTTA
GCCTGGCCTCCTTAAATTCACCTAAGAATGGGAGCAACCAGCAGGAAAAGGACAAGCAGCGAAAATTCAC
GCCCCCTTGGGAGGTGGCGGCATATGCAAAGGATAGCACTCCCACTCTACTACTGGGTATCATATGCTGA
CTGTATATGCATGAGGATAGCATATGCTACCCGGATACAGATTAGGATAGCATATACTACCCAGATATAG
ATTAGGATAGCATATGCTACCCAGATATAGATTAGGATAGCCTATGCTACCCAGATATAAATTAGGATAG
CATATACTACCCAGATATAGATTAGGATAGCATATGCTACCCAGATATAGATTAGGATAGCCTATGCTAC
CCAGATATAGATTAGGATAGCATATGCTACCCAGATATAGATTAGGATAGCATATGCTATCCAGATATTT
GGGTAGTATATGCTACCCAGATATAAATTAGGATAGCATATACTACCCTAATCTCTATTAGGATAGCATA
TGCTACCCGGATACAGATTAGGATAGCATATACTACCCAGATATAGATTAGGATAGCATATGCTACCCAG
ATATAGATTAGGATAGCCTATGCTACCCAGATATAAATTAGGATAGCATATACTACCCAGATATAGATTA
GGATAGCATATGCTACCCAGATATAGATTAGGATAGCCTATGCTACCCAGATATAGATTAGGATAGCATA
TGCTATCCAGATATTTGGGTAGTATATGCTACCCATGGCAACATTAGCCCACCGTGCTCTCAGCGACCTC
GTGAATATGAGGACCAACAACCCTGTGCTTGGCGCTCAGGCGCAAGTGTGTGTAATTTGTCCTCCAGATC
GCAGCAATCGCGCCCCTATCTTGGCCCGCCCACCTACTTATGCAGGTATTCCCCGGGGTGCCATTAGTGG
TTTTGTGGGCAAGTGGTTTGACCGCAGTGGTTAGCGGGGTTACAATCAGCCAAGTTATTACACCCTTATT
TTACAGTCCAAAACCGCAGGGCGGCGTGTGGGGGCTGACGCGTGCCCCCACTCCACAATTTCAAAAAAAA
GAGTGGCCACTTGTCTTTGTTTATGGGCCCCATTGGCGTGGAGCCCCGTTTAATTTTCGGGGGTGTTAGA
GACAACCAGTGGAGTCCGCTGCTGTCGGCGTCCACTCTCTTTCCCCTTGTTACAAATAGAGTGTAACAAC
ATGGTTCACCTGTCTTGGTCCCTGCCTGGGACACATCTTAATAACCCCAGTATCATATTGCACTAGGATT
ATGTGTTGCCCATAGCCATAAATTCGTGTGAGATGGACATCCAGTCTTTACGGCTTGTCCCCACCCCATG
GATTTCTATTGTTAAAGATATTCAGAATGTTTCATTCCTACACTAGTATTTATTGCCCAAGGGGTTTGTG
AGGGTTATATTGGTGTCATAGCACAATGCCACCACTGAACCCCCCGTCCAAATTTTATTCTGGGGGCGTC
ACCTGAAACCTTGTTTTCGAGCACCTCACATACACCTTACTGTTCACAACTCAGCAGTTATTCTATTAGC
TAAACGAAGGAGAATGAAGAAGCAGGCGAAGATTCAGGAGAGTTCACTGCCCGCTCCTTGATCTTCAGCC
ACTGCCCTTGTGACTAAAATGGTTCACTACCCTCGTGGAATCCTGACCCCATGTAAATAAAACCGTGACA
GCTCATGGGGTGGGAGATATCGCTGTTCCTTAGGACCCTTTTACTAACCCTAATTCGATAGCATATGCTT
CCCGTTGGGTAACATATGCTATTGAATTAGGGTTAGTCTGGATAGTATATACTACTACCCGGGAAGCATA
TGCTACCCGTTTAGGGTTAACAAGGGGGCCTTATAAACACTATTGCTAATGCCCTCTTGAGGGTCCGCTT
ATCGGTAGCTACACAGGCCCCTCTGATTGACGTTGGTGTAGCCTCCCGTAGTCTTCCTGGGCCCCTGGGA
GGTACATGTCCCCCAGCATTGGTGTAAGAGCTTCAGCCAAGAGTTACACATAAAGGCAATGTTGTGTTGC
AGTCCACAGACTGCAAAGTCTGCTCCAGGATGAAAGCCACTCAGTGTTGGCAAATGTGCACATCCATTTA
TAAGGATGTCAACTACAGTCAGAGAACCCCTTTGTGTTTGGTCCCCCCCCGTGTCACATGTGGAACAGGG
CCCAGTTGGCAAGTTGTACCAACCAACTGAAGGGATTACATGCACTGCCCCGCGAAGAAGGGGCAGAGAT
GTCGTAGTCAGGTTTAGTTCGTCCGGGGCGGGGATCGATCCTCTAGAGTCGACGCTAGCGGATCCGCTGC
ATTAATGAATCGGCCAACGCGCGGGGAGAGGCGGTTTGCGTATTGGGCGCTCTTCCGCTTCCTCGCTCAC
TGACTCGCTGCGCTCGGTCGTTCGGCTGCGGCGAGCGGTATCAGCTCACTCAAAGGCGGTAATACGGTTA
TCCACAGAATCAGGGGATAACGCAGGAAAGAACATGTGAGCAAAAGGCCAGCAAAAGGCCAGGAACCGTA
AAAAGGCCGCGTTGCTGGCGTTTTTCCATAGGCTCCGCCCCCCTGACGAGCATCACAAAAATCGACGCTC
AAGTCAGAGGTGGCGAAACCCGACAGGACTATAAAGATACCAGGCGTTTCCCCCTGGAAGCTCCCTCGTG
CGCTCTCCTGTTCCGACCCTGCCGCTTACCGGATACCTGTCCGCCTTTCTCCCTTCGGGAAGCGTGGCGC
TTTCTCATAGCTCACGCTGTAGGTATCTCAGTTCGGTGTAGGTCGTTCGCTCCAAGCTGGGCTGTGTGCA
CGAACCCCCCGTTCAGCCCGACCGCTGCGCCTTATCCGGTAACTATCGTCTTGAGTCCAACCCGGTAAGA
CACGACTTATCGCCACTGGCAGCAGCCACTGGTAACAGGATTAGCAGAGCGAGGTATGTAGGCGGTGCTA
CAGAGTTCTTGAAGTGGTGGCCTAACTACGGCTACACTAGAAGAACAGTATTTGGTATCTGCGCTCTGCT
GAAGCCAGTTACCTTCGGAAAAAGAGTTGGTAGCTCTTGATCCGGCAAACAAACCACCGCTGGTAGCGGT
GGTTTTTTTGTTTGCAAGCAGCAGATTACGCGCAGAAAAAAAGGATCTCAAGAAGATCCTTTGATCTTTT
CTACGGGGTCTGACGCTCAGTGGAACGAAAACTCACGTTAAGGGATTTTGGTCATGAGATTATCAAAAAG
GATCTTCACCTAGATCCTTTTAAATTAAAAATGAAGTTTTAAATCAATCTAAAGTATATATGAGTAAACT
TGGTCTGACAGTTACCAATGCTTAATCAGTGAGGCACCTATCTCAGCGATCTGTCTATTTCGTTCATCCA
TAGTTGCCTGACTCCCCGTCGTGTAGATAACTACGATACGGGAGGGCTTACCATCTGGCCCCAGTGCTGC
AATGATACCGCGAGACCCACGCTCACCGGCTCCAGATTTATCAGCAATAAACCAGCCAGCCGGAAGGGCC
GAGCGCAGAAGTGGTCCTGCAACTTTATCCGCCTCCATCCAGTCTATTAATTGTTGCCGGGAAGCTAGAG
TAAGTAGTTCGCCAGTTAATAGTTTGCGCAACGTTGTTGCCATTGCTACAGGCATCGTGGTGTCACGCTC
GTCGTTTGGTATGGCTTCATTCAGCTCCGGTTCCCAACGATCAAGGCGAGTTACATGATCCCCCATGTTG
TGCAAAAAAGCGGTTAGCTCCTTCGGTCCTCCGATCGTTGTCAGAAGTAAGTTGGCCGCAGTGTTATCAC
TCATGGTTATGGCAGCACTGCATAATTCTCTTACTGTCATGCCATCCGTAAGATGCTTTTCTGTGACTGG
TGAGTACTCAACCAAGTCATTCTGAGAATAGTGTATGCGGCGACCGAGTTGCTCTTGCCCGGCGTCAATA
CGGGATAATACCGCGCCACATAGCAGAACTTTAAAAGTGCTCATCATTGGAAAACGTTCTTCGGGGCGAA
AACTCTCAAGGATCTTACCGCTGTTGAGATCCAGTTCGATGTAACCCACTCGTGCACCCAACTGATCTTC
AGCATCTTTTACTTTCACCAGCGTTTCTGGGTGAGCAAAAACAGGAAGGCAAAATGCCGCAAAAAAGGGA
ATAAGGGCGACACGGAAATGTTGAATACTCATACTCTTCCTTTTTCAATATTATTGAAGCATTTATCAGG
GTTATTGTCTCATGAGCGGATACATATTTGAATGTATTTAGAAAAATAAACAAATAGGGGTTCCGCGCAC
ATTTCCCCGAAAAGTGCCACCTGG
