>Addgene plasmid #27078 | pCXLE-hSK | addgene partial sequence | sequence record 99243 | pCATseqR 5'-cgctcacaattccacacaac-3'
AGTGTAAAGCCTGGGGTGCCTAATGAGTGAGCTAACTCACATTAATTGCGTTGCGCTCACTGCCCGCTTT
CCAGTCGGGAAACCTGTCGTGCCAGCGGATCTCAATTCCGATCATATTCAATAACCCTTAATATAACTTC
GTATAATGTATGCTATACGAAGTTATTAGGTCTGAAGAGGAGTTTACGTCCAGCCAAGCTTAGGATCAAT
TCTCATGTTTGACAGCTTATCATCGATAAGCTGATCCTCACAGGCCGCACCCAGCTTTTCTTCCGTTGCC
CCAGTAGCATCTCTGTCTGGTGACCTTGAAGAGGAAGAGGAGGGGTCCCGAGAATCCCCATCCCTACCGT
CCAGCAAAAAGGGGGACGAGGAATTTGAGGCCTGGCTTGAGGCTCAGGACGCAAATCTTGAGGATGTTCA
GCGGGAGTTTTCCGGGCTGCGAGTAATTGGTGATGAGGACGAGGATGGTTCGGAGGATGGGGAATTTTCA
GACCTGGATCTGTCTGACAGCGACCATGAAGGGGATGAGGGTGGGGGGGCTGTTGGAGGGGGCAGGAGTC
TGCACTCCCTGTATTCACTGAGCGTCGTCTAATAAAGATGTCTATTGATCTCTTTTAGTGTGAATCATGT
CTGACGAGGGGCCAGGTACAGGACCTGGAAATGGCCTAGGAGAGAAGGGAGACACATCTGGACCAGAAGG
CTCCGGCGGCAGTGGACCTCAAAGAAGAGGGGGTGATAACCATGGACGAGGACGGGGAAGAGGACGAGGA
CGAGGAGGCGGAAGACCAGGAGCCCCGGGCGGCTCAGGATCAGGGCCAAGACATAGAGATGGTGTCCGGA
GACCCCAAAAACGTCCAAGTTGCATTGGCTGCAAAGGGACCCACGGTGGAACAGGAGCAGGAGCAGGA
