>Addgene plasmid #27078 | pCXLE-hSK | addgene partial sequence | sequence record 99245 | EBVori-R 5'-gtgggagtgctatcctttgc-3'
GGGGCGTGAATTTTCGCTGCTTGTCCTTTTCCTGCTGGTTGCTCCCATTCTTAGGTGAATTTAAGGAGGC
CAGGCTAAAGCCGTCGCATGTCTGATTGCTCACCAGGTAAATGTCGCTAATGTTTTCCAACGCGAGAAGG
TGTTGAGCGCGGAGCTGAGTGACGTGACAACATGGGTATGCCCAATTGAGATCCGCTAGTGAACCTCTTC
GAGGGACCTAATAACTTCGTATAGCATACATTATACGAAGTTATATTAAGGGTTCCGGCAATTGCCCCAT
GTTGGGAGGACGAAAATGGTGACAAGACAGATGGCCAGAAATACACCAACAGCACGCATGATGTCTACTG
GGGATTTATTCTTTAGTGCGGGGGAATACACGGCTTTTAATACGATTGAGGGCGTCTCCTAACAAGTTAC
ATCACTCCTGCCCTTCCTCACCCTCATCTCCATCACCTCCTTCATCTCCGTCATCTCCGTCATCACCCTC
CGCGGCAGCCCCTTCCACCATAGGTGGAAACCAGGGAGGCAAATCTACTCCATCGTCAAAGCTGCACACA
GTCACCCTGATATTGCAGGTAGGAGCGGGCTTTGTCATAACAAGGTCCTTAATCGCATCCTTCAAAACCT
CAGCAAATATATGAGTTTGTAAAAAGACCATGAAATAACAGACAATGGACTCCCTTAGCGGGCCAGGTTG
TGGGCCGGGTCCAGGGGCCATTCCAAAGGGGAGACGACTCAATGGTGTAAGACGACATTGTGGAATAGCA
AGGGCAGTTCCTCGCCTTAGGTTGTAAAGGGAGGTCTTACTACCTCCATATACGAACACACCGGCGACCC
AAGTTCCTTCGTCGGTAGTCCTTTCTACGTGACTCCTAGCCAGGAGAGCTCTTAAACCTTCTGCAATGTT
CTCAAATTTCGGGTTGGAACCTCCTTGACCACGATGCTTTCCAAACCACCCTCCTTTTTTGCGCCTGCCT
CCATCACCCTGACCCCGGGGTCCAGTGCTTGGGCCTTCTCCTGGGTCATCTGCGGGGCCCTGCTCTATCG
CTCC
