>Addgene plasmid #27078 | pCXLE-hSK | addgene partial sequence | sequence record 99246 | hKLF4-R 5'-ggtcagcgaattggagagaa-3'
TCGTTGAACTCCTCGGTCTCTCTCCGAGGTAGGGGCGCCAGGTTGCTACCGCCGCAAGCCGCACCGGCTC
CGCCGCTCTCCAGGTCTGTGGCCACGGTCGCCGCCGCCAGGTCATAGGGGCGGCCGGGAAGCACTGGGGG
AAGTCGCTTCATGTGGGAGAGCTCCTCCCGCCAGCGGTTATTCGGGGCACCTGCTTGACGCAGTGTCTTC
TCCCTTCCCGCCGGGCCAGACGCGAACGTGGAGAAAGATGGGAGCAGCGCGTCACTGACAGCCATGGTGA
AGGGCGAATTGTTCATGAGTGGACCTGGATTGCTTTCTACATCCCCAGCCAGTTTGAGTAAATCAAAGTT
AAGAGTTTGTTTGACAGGAGCGACAATTTTGAGATCCCCCATGTGTGAGAGGGGCAGTGTGCCGTTAATG
GCCGTGCCGGGCACCGGGCCGCTCTGGTAGTGCTGGGACATGTGAAGTCTGCTGGGGGCGGCGGGTTCCG
GCACCTCGGCGCCGGGGAGATACATGCTGATCATGTCCCGGAGGTCCCCGGCCTGGCAGGGCGCCCTGGA
GTGGGAGGAAGAGGTAACCACAGGGGGGCTGGAGCTGGCCTCGGACTTGACCACCGAACCCATGGAGCCA
AGAGCCATGCCAGGGGTGCCCTGCTGCGAGTAGGACATGCTGTAGGTGGGCGAGCCGTTCATGTAGGTCT
GCGAGCTGGTCATGGAGTTGTACTGCAGGGCGCTCACGTCGTAGCGGTGCATGGGCTGCATCTGCGCTGC
GCCGTGCGCATTGAGGCCCGGGTGCTGCGGGTAGCCCAGCTGGTCCTGCATCATGCTGTAGCTGCCGTTG
CTCCAGCCGTTCATGTGCGCGTAACTGTCCATGCGCTGGTTCACGCCCGCGCCCAGGCCGGCGCCCACCC
CGACCCCGCTCGCCATGCTATTGCCGCCGGGGGCCAGCAGCCCGCCGGGCAGCGTGTACTTATCCTTCTT
CATGAGCGTCTTGGTTTTCCGCCGGGG
