>Addgene plasmid #27078 | pCXLE-hSK | addgene partial sequence | sequence record 99249 | WPRE-R 5'-CATAGCGTAAAAGGAGCAACA-3'
GTCAATCTTTCACAAATTTTGTAATCCAGAGGTTGATTATCATATGACTAGTCCCCGAAGCTTGAATTCC
TGCAGGCAATTCGCCCTTTTAAAAATGTCTCTTCATGTGTAAGGCGAGGTGGTCCGACCTGGAAAATGCT
CGGTCGCATTTTTGGCACTGGAACGGGCGGTGCCCCGTGTGTTTACGGTAGTGCCTGGTCAGTTCATCTG
AGCGGGCGAATTTCCATCCACAGCCGTCCCAGTCACAGTGGTAAGGTTTCTCACCTGTGTGGGTTCGCAG
GTGTGCCTTGAGATGGGAACTCTTTGTGTAGGTTTTGCCGCAGCCCGCGTAATCACAAGTGTGGGTGGCG
GTCCTTTTCCGGGGCCACGATCGTCTTCCCCTCTTTGGCTTGGGCTCCTCTGGCATGCAGGAACCGGGTG
GCATGAGCTCTTGGTAATGGAGCGGCGGGACTTGCGGCTGCATCTGATCGGGCAGGAAGGATGGGTAATT
GGGCCCCGGGTGGGGATGGAAGCCGGGAGGAAGCGGCAGGGCAGGGTGACAGTCCCTGCTGCTCAGCACT
TCCTCAAGACCCAGGGTCGGGGTAGTCCTGCTGGGGAGCTGCCGCCCCAGGGGGAAGTCGTGTGCAGCCG
GCCGGTGGCCATTGCTGAGAGGGGGTCCAGCGCCCAAGTGGGTGCACGAAGAGACCGCCTCCTGCTTGAT
CTTGGGGCACGTGCGCGGCGGCCCGCCGTTGTAGGGCGCCACCACCACCGGGTGGCTGCCGTCAGGGCTG
CCTTTGCTGACGCTGATGACCGACGGGCTGCCGTACTCGCTGCCAGGGGCGCTCAGCGACGCCTTCAGCA
CGAACTTGCCCATCAGCCCGCCACCTGGCGGCTGCGGCTGCTGCGGCGGAATGTACACCGGGTCCAATTC
TGGCCGCAGGAGCTCGGCCACGAAGCCGCCCGAGGGGCTCACGTCGTTGATGTCCGCCAGGTTGAAGGGA
GCCGTCGGAGGGGGAGCGGACTCCCTGCCATAGAGGAGGCCTCCGCCCGTGCCGCCC
