>Addgene plasmid #27078 | pCXLE-hSK | addgene partial sequence | sequence record 99251 | hKLF4-midF 5'-TCAGCCTCCTCTTCGTCGTC-3'
GCCAGCGCGCCCTCCACCTGCAGCTTCACCTATCCGATCCGGGCCGGGAACGACCCGGGCGTGGCGCCGG
GCGGCACGGGCGGAGGCCTCCTCTATGGCAGGGAGTCCGCTCCCCCTCCGACGGCTCCCTTCAACCTGGC
GGACATCAACGACGTGAGCCCCTCGGGCGGCTTCGTGGCCGAGCTCCTGCGGCCAGAATTGGACCCGGTG
TACATTCCGCCGCAGCAGCCGCAGCCGCCAGGTGGCGGGCTGATGGGCAAGTTCGTGCTGAAGGCGTCGC
TGAGCGCCCCTGGCAGCGAGTACGGCAGCCCGTCGGTCATCAGCGTCAGCAAAGGCAGCCCTGACGGCAG
CCACCCGGTGGTGGTGGCGCCCTACAACGGCGGGCCGCCGCGCACGTGCCCCAAGATCAAGCAGGAGGCG
GTCTCTTCGTGCACCCACTTGGGCGCTGGACCCCCTCTCAGCAATGGCCACCGGCCGGCTGCACACGACT
TCCCCCTGGGGCGGCAGCTCCCCAGCAGGACTACCCCGACCCTGGGTCTTGAGGAAGTGCTGAGCAGCAG
GGACTGTCACCCTGCCCTGCCGCTTCCTCCCGGCTTCCATCCCCACCCGGGGCCCAATTACCCATCCTTC
CTGCCCGATCAGATGCAGCCGCAAGTCCCGCCGCTCCATTACCAAGAGCTCATGCCACCCGGTTCCTGCA
TGCCAGAGGAGCCCAAGCCAAAGAGGGGAAGACGATCGTGGCCCCGGAAAAGGACCGCCACCCACACTTG
TGATTACGCGGGCTGCGGCAAAACCTACACAAAGAGTTCCCATCTCAAGGCACACCTGCGAACCCACACA
GGTGAGAAACCTTACCACTGTGACTGGGACGGCTGTGGATGGAAATTCGCCCGCTCAGATGAACTGACCA
GGCACTACCGTAAACACACGGGGCACCGCCCGTTCCAGTGCCAAAAATGCGACCGAGCATTTTCCAGGTC
GGACCACCTCGCCTTACACATGAAGAGACATTTTTAAAAGG
