>Addgene plasmid #27078 | pCXLE-hSK | addgene partial sequence | sequence record 99253 | hSOX2-r 5'-gttcatgtgcgcgtaactgt-3'
GCCCGCGCCCAGGCCGGCGCCCACCCCGACCCCGCTCGCCATGCTATTGCCGCCGGGGGCCAGCAGCCCG
CCGGGCAGCGTGTACTTATCCTTCTTCATGAGCGTCTTGGTTTTCCGCCGGGGCCGGTATTTATAATCCG
GGTGCTCCTTCATGTGCAGCGCTCGCAGCCGCTTAGCCTCGTCGATGAACGGCCGCTTCTCCGTCTCCGA
CAAAAGTTTCCACTCGGCGCCCAGGCGCTTGCTGATCTCCGAGTTGTGCATCTTGGGGTTCTCCTGGGCC
ATCTTGCGCCGCTGCCCGCGGGACCACACCATGAAGGCATTCATGGGCCGCTTGACGCGGTCCGGGCTGT
TTTTCTGGTTGCCGCCGGCCGCCGCCGCGGTGGAGTTGCCGCCGCCGCCCCCCGAAGTTTGCTGCGGGCC
CGGCGGCTTCAGCTCCGTCTCCATCATGTTGTACATGGTGAAGGGCGAATTCTTTGCCAAAATGATGAGA
CAGCACAATAACCAGCACGTTGCCCAGGAGCTGTAGGAAAAAGAAGAAGGCATGAACATGGTTAGCAGAG
GCTCTAGAGCCGCCGGTCACACGCCAGAAGCCGAACCCCGCCCTGCCCCGTCCCCCCCGAAGGCAGCCGT
CCCCCCGCGGACAGCCCCGAGGCTGGAGAGGGAGAAGGGGACGGCGGCGCGGCGACGCACGAAGGCCCTC
CCCGCCCATTTCCTTCCTGCCGGCGCCGCACCGCTTCGCCCCGCGCCCGCTAGAGGGGGTGCGGCGGCGC
CTCCCAGATTTCGGCTCCGCACAGATTTGGGACAAAGGAAGTCCCTGCGCCCTCTCGCACGATTACCATA
AAAGGCAATGGCTGCGGCTCGCCGCGCCTCGACAGCCGCCGGCGCTCCGGGGGCCGCCGCGCCCCTCCCC
CGAGCCCTCCCCGGCCCGAGGCGGCCCCGCCCCGCCCGG
