>Addgene plasmid #27078 | pCXLE-hSK | addgene partial sequence | sequence record 99255 | pCAGGS5 5'-ggttcggcttctggcgtgtgacc-3'
CCTCTGCTAACCATGTTCATGCCTTCTTCTTTTTCCTACAGCTCCTGGGCAACGTGCTGGTTATTGTGCT
GTCTCATCATTTTGGCAAAGAATTCGCCCTTCACCATGTACAACATGATGGAGACGGAGCTGAAGCCGCC
GGGCCCGCAGCAAACTTCGGGGGGCGGCGGCGGCAACTCCACCGCGGCGGCGGCCGGCGGCAACCAGAAA
AACAGCCCGGACCGCGTCAAGCGGCCCATGAATGCCTTCATGGTGTGGTCCCGCGGGCAGCGGCGCAAGA
TGGCCCAGGAGAACCCCAAGATGCACAACTCGGAGATCAGCAAGCGCCTGGGCGCCGAGTGGAAACTTTT
GTCGGAGACGGAGAAGCGGCCGTTCATCGACGAGGCTAAGCGGCTGCGAGCGCTGCACATGAAGGAGCAC
CCGGATTATAAATACCGGCCCCGGCGGAAAACCAAGACGCTCATGAAGAAGGATAAGTACACGCTGCCCG
GCGGGCTGCTGGCCCCCGGCGGCAATAGCATGGCGAGCGGGGTCGGGGTGGGCGCCGGCCTGGGCGCGGG
CGTGAACCAGCGCATGGACAGTTACGCGCACATGAACGGCTGGAGCAACGGCAGCTACAGCATGATGCAG
GACCAGCTGGGCTACCCGCAGCACCCGGGCCTCAATGCGCACGGCGCAGCGCAGATGCAGCCCATGCACC
GCTACGACGTGAGCGCCCTGCAGTACAACTCCATGACCAGCTCGCAGACCTACATGAACGGCTCGCCCAC
CTACAGCATGTCCTACTCGCAGCAGGGCACCCCTGGCATGGCTCTTGGCTCCATGGGTTCGGTGGTCAAG
TCCGAGGCCAGCTCCAGCCCCCCTGTGGTTACCTCTTCCTCCCACTCCAGGGCGCCCTGCCAGGCCGGGG
ACCTCCGGGACATGATCAGCATGTATCTCCCCGGCGCCGAGGTGCCGGAACCCGCCGCCCCCAGCAGACT
TCACATGTCCCAGCACTACCAGAGCGGCCCGGTGCCCGGCACGGCCATTAACGGCACACTGCCCCTCTCA
CACATGGGG
